>Addgene plasmid #124285 | Thy-1-CRISPR-gRNA#3-(pSpCas9(BB)-2A-Puro (PX459) V2.0) | addgene partial sequence | sequence record 240486 | Addgene Partial NGS Result
GGGCGGGGCGAGGCGGAGAGGTGCGGCGGCAGCCAATCAGAGCGGCGCGCTCCGAAAGTTTCCTTTTATG
GCGAGGCGGCGGCGGCGGCGGCCCTATAAAAAGCGAAGCGCGCGGCGGGCGGGAGTCGCTGCGCGCTGCC
TTCGCCCCGTGCCCCGCTCCGCCGCCGCCTCGCGCCGCCCGCCCCGGCTCTGACTGACCGCGTTACTCCC
ACAGGTGAGCGGGCGGGACGGCCCTTCTCCTCCGGGCTGTAATTAGCTGAGCAAGAGGTAAGGGTTTAAG
GGATGGTTGGTTGGTGGGGTATTAATGTTTAATTACCTGGAGCACCTGCCTGAAATCACTTTTTTTCAGG
TTGGACCGGTGCCACCATGGACTATAAGGACCACGACGGAGACTACAAGGATCATGATATTGATTACAAA
GACGATGACGATAAGATGGCCCCAAAGAAGAAGCGGAAGGTCGGTATCCACGGAGTCCCAGCAGCCGACA
AGAAGTACAGCATCGGCCTGGACATCGGCACCAACTCTGTGGGCTGGGCCGTGATCACCGACGAGTACAA
GGTGCCCAGCAAGAAATTCAAGGTGCTGGGCAACACCGACCGGCACAGCATCAAGAAGAACCTGATCGGA
GCCCTGCTGTTCGACAGCGGCGAAACAGCCGAGGCCACCCGGCTGAAGAGAACCGCCAGAAGAAGATACA
CCAGACGGAAGAACCGGATCTGCTATCTGCAAGAGATCTTCAGCAACGAGATGGCCAAGGTGGACGACAG
CTTCTTCCACAGACTGGAAGAGTCCTTCCTGGTGGAAGAGGATAAGAAGCACGAGCGGCACCCCATCTTC
GGCAACATCGTGGACGAGGTGGCCTACCACGAGAAGTACCCCACCATCTACCACCTGAGAAAGAAACTGG
TGGACAGCACCGACAAGGCCGACCTGCGGCTGATCTATCTGGCCCTGGCCCACATGATCAAGTTCCGGGG
CCACTTCCTGATCGAGGGCGACCTGAACCCCGACAACAGCGACGTGGACAAGCTGTTCATCCAGCTGGTG
CAGACCTACAACCAGCTGTTCGAGGAAAACCCCATCAACGCCAGCGGCGTGGACGCCAAGGCCATCCTGT
CTGCCAGACTGAGCAAGAGCAGACGGCTGGAAAATCTGATCGCCCAGCTGCCCGGCGAGAAGAAGAATGG
CCTGTTCGGAAACCTGATTGCCCTGAGCCTGGGCCTGACCCCCAACTTCAAGAGCAACTTCGACCTGGCC
GAGGATGCCAAACTGCAGCTGAGCAAGGACACCTACGACGACGACCTGGACAACCTGCTGGCCCAGATCG
GCGACCAGTACGCCGACCTGTTTCTGGCCGCCAAGAACCTGTCCGACGCCATCCTGCTGAGCGACATCCT
GAGAGTGAACACCGAGATCACCAAGGCCCCCCTGAGCGCCTCTATGATCAAGAGATACGACGAGCACCAC
CAGGACCTGACCCTGCTGAAAGCTCTCGTGCGGCAGCAGCTGCCTGAGAAGTACAAAGAGATTTTCTTCG
ACCAGAGCAAGAACGGCTACGCCGGCTACATTGACGGCGGAGCCAGCCAGGAAGAGTTCTACAAGTTCAT
CAAGCCCATCCTGGAAAAGATGGACGGCACCGAGGAACTGCTCGTGAAGCTGAACAGAGAGGACCTGCTG
CGGAAGCAGCGGACCTTCGACAACGGCAGCATCCCCCACCAGATCCACCTGGGAGAGCTGCACGCCATTC
TGCGGCGGCAGGAAGATTTTTACCCATTCCTGAAGGACAACCGGGAAAAGATCGAGAAGATCCTGACCTT
CCGCATCCCCTACTACGTGGGCCCTCTGGCCAGGGGAAACAGCAGATTCGCCTGGATGACCAGAAAGAGC
GAGGAAACCATCACCCCCTGGAACTTCGAGGAAGTGGTGGACAAGGGCGCTTCCGCCCAGAGCTTCATCG
AGCGGATGACCAACTTCGATAAGAACCTGCCCAACGAGAAGGTGCTGCCCAAGCACAGCCTGCTGTACGA
GTACTTCACCGTGTATAACGAGCTGACCAAAGTGAAATACGTGACCGAGGGAATGAGAAAGCCCGCCTTC
CTGAGCGGCGAGCAGAAAAAGGCCATCGTGGACCTGCTGTTCAAGACCAACCGGAAAGTGACCGTGAAGC
AGCTGAAAGAGGACTACTTCAAGAAAATCGAGTGCTTCGACTCCGTGGAAATCTCCGGCGTGGAAGATCG
GTTCAACGCCTCCCTGGGCACATACCACGATCTGCTGAAAATTATCAAGGACAAGGACTTCCTGGACAAT
GAGGAAAACGAGGACATTCTGGAAGATATCGTGCTGACCCTGACACTGTTTGAGGACAGAGAGATGATCG
AGGAACGGCTGAAAACCTATGCCCACCTGTTCGACGACAAAGTGATGAAGCAGCTGAAGCGGCGGAGATA
CACCGGCTGGGGCAGGCTGAGCCGGAAGCTGATCAACGGCATCCGGGACAAGCAGTCCGGCAAGACAATC
CTGGATTTCCTGAAGTCCGACGGCTTCGCCAACAGAAACTTCATGCAGCTGATCCACGACGACAGCCTGA
CCTTTAAAGAGGACATCCAGAAAGCCCAGGTGTCCGGCCAGGGCGATAGCCTGCACGAGCACATTGCCAA
TCTGGCCGGCAGCCCCGCCATTAAGAAGGGCATCCTGCAGACAGTGAAGGTGGTGGACGAGCTCGTGAAA
GTGATGGGCCGGCACAAGCCCGAGAACATCGTGATCGAAATGGCCAGAGAGAACCAGACCACCCAGAAGG
GACAGAAGAACAGCCGCGAGAGAATGAAGCGGATCGAAGAGGGCATCAAAGAGCTGGGCAGCCAGATCCT
GAAAGAACACCCCGTGGAAAACACCCAGCTGCAGAACGAGAAGCTGTACCTGTACTACCTGCAGAATGGG
CGGGATATGTACGTGGACCAGGAACTGGACATCAACCGGCTGTCCGACTACGATGTGGACCATATCGTGC
CTCAGAGCTTTCTGAAGGACGACTCCATCGACAACAAGGTGCTGACCAGAAGCGACAAGAACCGGGGCAA
GAGCGACAACGTGCCCTCCGAAGAGGTCGTGAAGAAGATGAAGAACTACTGGCGGCAGCTGCTGAACGCC
AAGCTGATTACCCAGAGAAAGTTCGACAATCTGACCAAGGCCGAGAGAGGCGGCCTGAGCGAACTGGATA
AGGCCGGCTTCATCAAGAGACAGCTGGTGGAAACCCGGCAGATCACAAAGCACGTGGCACAGATCCTGGA
CTCCCGGATGAACACTAAGTACGACGAGAATGACAAGCTGATCCGGGAAGTGAAAGTGATCACCCTGAAG
TCCAAGCTGGTGTCCGATTTCCGGAAGGATTTCCAGTTTTACAAAGTGCGCGAGATCAACAACTACCACC
ACGCCCACGACGCCTACCTGAACGCCGTCGTGGGAACCGCCCTGATCAAAAAGTACCCTAAGCTGGAAAG
CGAGTTCGTGTACGGCGACTACAAGGTGTACGACGTGCGGAAGATGATCGCCAAGAGCGAGCAGGAAATC
GGCAAGGCTACCGCCAAGTACTTCTTCTACAGCAACATCATGAACTTTTTCAAGACCGAGATTACCCTGG
CCAACGGCGAGATCCGGAAGCGGCCTCTGATCGAGACAAACGGCGAAACCGGGGAGATCGTGTGGGATAA
GGGCCGGGATTTTGCCACCGTGCGGAAAGTGCTGAGCATGCCCCAAGTGAATATCGTGAAAAAGACCGAG
GTGCAGACAGGCGGCTTCAGCAAAGAGTCTATCCTGCCCAAGAGGAACAGCGATAAGCTGATCGCCAGAA
AGAAGGACTGGGACCCTAAGAAGTACGGCGGCTTCGACAGCCCCACCGTGGCCTATTCTGTGCTGGTGGT
GGCCAAAGTGGAAAAGGGCAAGTCCAAGAAACTGAAGAGTGTGAAAGAGCTGCTGGGGATCACCATCATG
GAAAGAAGCAGCTTCGAGAAGAATCCCATCGACTTTCTGGAAGCCAAGGGCTACAAAGAAGTGAAAAAGG
ACCTGATCATCAAGCTGCCTAAGTACTCCCTGTTCGAGCTGGAAAACGGCCGGAAGAGAATGCTGGCCTC
TGCCGGCGAACTGCAGAAGGGAAACGAACTGGCCCTGCCCTCCAAATATGTGAACTTCCTGTACCTGGCC
AGCCACTATGAGAAGCTGAAGGGCTCCCCCGAGGATAATGAGCAGAAACAGCTGTTTGTGGAACAGCACA
AGCACTACCTGGACGAGATCATCGAGCAGATCAGCGAGTTCTCCAAGAGAGTGATCCTGGCCGACGCTAA
TCTGGACAAAGTGCTGTCCGCCTACAACAAGCACCGGGATAAGCCCATCAGAGAGCAGGCCGAGAATATC
ATCCACCTGTTTACCCTGACCAATCTGGGAGCCCCTGCCGCCTTCAAGTACTTTGACACCACCATCGACC
GGAAGAGGTACACCAGCACCAAAGAGGTGCTGGACGCCACCCTGATCCACCAGAGCATCACCGGCCTGTA
CGAGACACGGATCGACCTGTCTCAGCTGGGAGGCGACAAAAGGCCGGCGGCCACGAAAAAGGCCGGCCAG
GCAAAAAAGAAAAAGGAATTCGGCAGTGGAGAGGGCAGAGGAAGTCTGCTAACATGCGGTGACGTCGAGG
AGAATCCTGGCCCAATGACCGAGTACAAGCCCACGGTGCGCCTCGCCACCCGCGACGACGTCCCCAGGGC
CGTACGCACCCTCGCCGCCGCGTTCGCCGACTACCCCGCCACGCGCCACACCGTCGATCCGGACCGCCAC
ATCGAGCGGGTCACCGAGCTGCAAGAACTCTTCCTCACGCGCGTCGGGCTCGACATCGGCAAGGTGTGGG
TCGCGGACGACGGCGCCGCGGTGGCGGTCTGGACCACGCCGGAGAGCGTCGAAGCGGGGGCGGTGTTCGC
CGAGATCGGCCCGCGCATGGCCGAGTTGAGCGGTTCCCGGCTGGCCGCGCAGCAACAGATGGAAGGCCTC
CTGGCGCCGCACCGGCCCAAGGAGCCCGCGTGGTTCCTGGCCACCGTCGGAGTCTCGCCCGACCACCAGG
GCAAGGGTCTGGGCAGCGCCGTCGTGCTCCCCGGAGTGGAGGCGGCCGAGCGCGCCGGGGTGCCCGCCTT
CCTGGAGACCTCCGCGCCCCGCAACCTCCCCTTCTACGAGCGGCTCGGCTTCACCGTCACCGCCGACGTC
GAGGTGCCCGAAGGACCGCGCACCTGGTGCATGACCCGCAAGCCCGGTGCCTGAGAATTCTAACTAGAGC
TCGCTGATCAGCCTCGACTGTGCCTTCTAGTTGCCAGCCATCTGTTGTTTGCCCCTCCCCCGTGCCTTCC
TTGACCCTGGAAGGTGCCACTCCCACTGTCCTTTCCTAATAAAATGAGGAAATTGCATCGCATTGTCTGA
GTAGGTGTCATTCTATTCTGGGGGGTGGGGTGGGGCAGGACAGCAAGGGGGAGGATTGGGAAGAGAATAG
CAGGCATGCTGGGGAGCGGCCGCAGGAACCCCTAGTGATGGAGTTGGCCACTCCCTCTCTGCGCGCTCGC
TCGCTCACTGAGGCCGGGCGACCAAAGGTCGCCCGACGCCCGGGCTTTGCCCGGGCGGCCTCAGTGAGCG
AGCGAGCGCGCAGCTGCCTGCAGGGGCGCCTGATGCGGTATTTTCTCCTTACGCATCTGTGCGGTATTTC
ACACCGCATA
[95 nt withheld, positions 5751-5845]
T
[46 nt withheld, positions 5847-5892]
C
[141 nt withheld, positions 5894-6034]
CCTTTGACGTTGGAGTCCACGTTCTTT
[37 nt withheld, positions 6062-6098]
ACTCTATCTCGGGCTATTCTTTTGATTTATAAGGGATTTTGCCGATTTCGGTCTATTGGTTAAAAAATGA
GCTGATTTAACAAAAATTTAACGCGAATTTTAACAAAATATTAACGTTTACAATTTTATGGTGCACTCTC
AGTACAATCTGCTCTGATGCCGCATAGTTAAGCCAGCCCCGACACCCGCCAACACCCGCTGACGCGCCCT
GACGGGCTTGTCTGCTCCCGGCATCCGCTTACAGACAAGCTGTGACCGTCTCCGGGAGCTGCATGTGTCA
GAGGTTTTCACCGTCATCACCGAAACGCGCGAGACGAAAGGGCCTCGTGATACGCCTATTTTTATAGGTT
AATGTCATGATAATAATGGTTTCTTAGACGTCAGGTGGCACTTTTCGGGGAAATGTGCGCGGAACCCCTA
TTTGTTTATTTTTCTAAATACATTCAAATATGTATCCGCTCATGAGACAATAACCCTGATAAATGCTTCA
ATAATATTGAAAAAGGAAGAGTATGAGTATTCAACATTTCCGTGTCGCCCTTATTCCCTTTTTTGCGGCA
TTTTGCCTTCCTGTTTTTGCTCACCCAGAAACGCTGGTGAAAGTAAAAGATGCTGAAGATCAGTTGGGTG
CACGAGTGGGTTACATCGAACTGGATCTCAACAGCGGTAAGATCCTTGAGAGTTTTCGCCCCGAAGAACG
TTTTCCAATGATGAGCACTTTTAAAGTTCTGCTATGTGGCGCGGTATTATCCCGTATTGACGCCGGGCAA
GAGCAACTCGGTCGCCGCATACACTATTCTCAGAATGACTTGGTTGAGTACTCACCAGTCACAGAAAAGC
ATCTTACGGATGGCATGACAGTAAGAGAATTATGCAGTGCTGCCATAACCATGAGTGATAACACTGCGGC
CAACTTACTTCTGACAACGATCGGAGGACCGAAGGAGCTAACCGCTTTTTTGCACAACATGGGGGATCAT
GTAACTCGCCTTGATCGTTGGGAACCGGAGCTGAATGAAGCCATACCAAACGACGAGCGTGACACCACGA
TGCCTGTAGCAATGGCAACAACGTTGCGCAAACTATTAACTGGCGAACTACTTACTCTAGCTTCCCGGCA
ACAATTAATAGACTGGATGGAGGCGGATAAAGTTGCAGGACCACTTCTGCGCTCGGCCCTTCCGGCTGGC
TGGTTTATTGCTGATAAATCTGGAGCCGGTGAGCGTGGAAGCCGCGGTATCATTGCAGCACTGGGGCCAG
ATGGTAAGCCCTCCCGTATCGTAGTTATCTACACGACGGGGAGTCAGGCAACTATGGATGAACGAAATAG
ACAGATCGCTGAGATAGGTGCCTCACTGATTAAGCATTGGTAACTGTCAGACCAAGTTTACTCATATATA
CTTTAGATTGATTTAAAACTTCATTTTTAATTTAAAAGGATCTAGGTGAAGATCCTTTTTGATAATCTCA
TGACCAAAATCCCTTAACGTGAGTTTTCGTTCCACTGAGCGTCAGACCCCGTAGAAAAGATCAAAGGATC
TTCTTGAGATCCTTTTTTTCTGCGCGTAATCTGCTGCTTGCAAACAAAAAAACCACCGCTACCAGCGGTG
GTTTGTTTGCCGGATCAAGAGCTACCAACTCTTTTTCCGAAGGTAACTGGCTTCAGCAGAGCGCAGATAC
CAAATACTGTTCTTCTAGTGTAGCCGTAGTTAGGCCACCACTTCAAGAACTCTGTAGCACCGCCTACATA
CCTCGCTCTGCTAATCCTGTTACCAGTGGCTGCTGCCAGTGGCGATAAGTCGTGTCTTACCGGGTTGGAC
TCAAGACGATAGTTACCGGATAAGGCGCAGCGGTCGGGCTGAACGGGGGGTTCGTGCACACAGCCCAGCT
TGGAGCGAACGACCTACACCGAACTGAGATACCTACAGCGTGAGCTATGAGAAAGCGCCACGCTTCCCGA
AGGGAGAAAGGCGGACAGGTATCCGGTAAGCGGCAGGGTCGGAACAGGAGAGCGCACGAGGGAGCTTCCA
GGGGGAAACGCCTGGTATCTTTATAGTCCTGTCGGGTTTCGCCACCTCTGACTTGAGCGTCGATTTTTGT
GATGCTCGTCAGGGGGGCGGAGCCTATGGAAAAACGCCAGCAACGCGGCCTTTTTACGGTTCCTGGCCTT
TTGCTGGCCTTTTGCTCACATGTGAGGGCCTATTTCCCATGATTCCTTCATATTTGCATATACGATACAA
GGCTGTTAGAGAGATAATTGGAATTAATTTGACTGTAAACACAAAGATATTAGTACAAAATACGTGACGT
AGAAAGTAATAATTTCTTGGGTAGTTTGCAGTTTTAAAATTATGTTTTAAAATGGACTATCATATGCTTA
CCGTAACTTGAAAGTATTTCGATTTCTTGGCTTTATATATCTTGTGGAAAGGACGAAACACCGTAGCAGG
AGAGCGATGCTGAGTTTTAGAGCTAGAAATAGCAAGTTAAAATAAGGCTAGTCCGTTATCAACTTGAAAA
AGTGGCACCGAGTCGGTGCTTTTTTGTTTTAGAGCTAGAAATAGCAAGTTAAAATAAGGCTAGTCCGTTT
TTAGCGCGTGCGCCAATTCTGCAGACAAATGGCTCTAGAGGTACCCGTTACATAACTTACGGTAAATGGC
CCGCCTGGCTGACCGCCCAACGACCCCCGCCCATTGACGTCAATAGTAACGCCAATAGGGACTTTCCATT
GACGTCAATGGGTGGAGTATTTACGGTAAACTGCCCACTTGGCAGTACATCAAGTGTATCATATGCCAAG
TACGCCCCCTATTGACGTCAATGACGGTAAATGGCCCGCCTGGCATTGTGCCCAGTACATGACCTTATGG
GACTTTCCTACTTGGCAGTACATCTACGTATTAGTCATCGCTATTACCATGGTCGAGGTGAGCCCCACGT
TCTGCTTCACTCTCCCCATCTCCCCCCCCTCCCCACCCCCAATTTTGTATTTATTTATTTTTTAATTATT
TTGTGCAGCGATGGGGGCGGGGGGGGGGG
