[The description below was written by a language model from this plasmid's Addgene catalogue record.]
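Description:
Thy-1-CRISPR-gRNA#3-(pSpCas9(BB)-2A-Puro (PX459) V2.0) is an all-in-one mammalian CRISPR plasmid carrying a single guide RNA directed against human THY1, the gene for the Thy-1 cell surface antigen (also called CD90). It is built on the pSpCas9(BB)-2A-Puro (PX459) V2.0 backbone, recorded as about 9.2 kb without insert. It is propagated in bacteria under ampicillin selection, and puromycin is the selectable marker in transfected mammalian cells. No feature table accompanies the record, so the origin of replication, the promoter driving Cas9 and the copy number are not stated.

The insert is a 21-nucleotide guide spacer targeting THY1 transcript variant 1. It was cloned by restriction enzyme cloning into the backbone's paired BbsI sites, both of which were destroyed in the process. The guide is expressed from a U6 promoter, an RNA polymerase III promoter, as indicated by the depositor's comments and the U6 sequencing primer. An extra G was added at the 5′ end of the spacer because U6 prefers G as the first transcribed nucleotide. As the backbone name indicates, the same plasmid also encodes Streptococcus pyogenes Cas9 joined to a puromycin resistance gene through a 2A self-cleaving peptide. A single transfection therefore supplies nuclease, guide and a means of enriching for transfected cells. The depositors note that the guide has at least three mismatches, presumably to potential off-target sites, and was the highest-scoring candidate across several design programs and databases. The "#3" in the name suggests it is one of a set of THY1 guides. The stated purpose is simply an sgRNA against human Thy-1, which fits Cas9-mediated disruption of THY1 in human cells.
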