Addgene plasmid #124285: Thy-1-CRISPR-gRNA#3-(pSpCas9(BB)-2A-Puro (PX459) V2.0)
Purpose: sgRNA against human Thy-1
Depositing lab: Katalin Josvay & Csaba Vizler. Depositing organization: HUN-REN Biological Research Centre Szeged (HUN-REN Szegedi Biológiai Kutatóközpont).
Backbone
  Vector backbone: pSpCas9(BB)-2A-Puro (PX459) V2.0
  Backbone manufacturer: Feng Zhang (Addgene plasmid # 62988)
  Backbone size w/o insert (bp): 9200
  Vector type: CRISPR
  Selectable markers: Puromycin
Growth in bacteria
  Bacterial resistance: Ampicillin, 100 μg/mL
  Growth temperature: 37°C
  Growth strain: NEB Stable
  Copy number: Unknown
Gene/Insert
  Gene/Insert name: Homo sapiens Thy-1 cell surface antigen (THY1), transcript variant 1 (alt name: CD90)
  gRNA/shRNA sequence: (g)TAGCAGGAGAGCGATGCTGA
  Species: H. sapiens (human)
  Insert size (bp): 21
  Entrez Gene: THY1 (a.k.a. CD90, CDw90)
  Cloning method: Restriction Enzyme; 5′ cloning site BbsI (destroyed during cloning); 3′ cloning site BbsI (destroyed during cloning)
  Sequencing primers: 5′ U6-fw: GGGCCTATTTCCCATGATTCCTTC
Terms and licenses: Academic/Nonprofit Terms; Industry Terms: Not Available to Industry
Depositor comments: Plus "G" was routinely added because U6 promoter prefers "G" as the first transcribed nucleotide. gRNA sequence contains at least 3 mismatches, and was selected by choosing the highest scored sequence from different programs and databases.
How to cite: Thy-1-CRISPR-gRNA#3-(pSpCas9(BB)-2A-Puro (PX459) V2.0) was a gift from Katalin Josvay & Csaba Vizler (Addgene plasmid # 124285 ; http://n2t.net/addgene:124285 ; RRID:Addgene_124285)
